Addgene plasmid #32278: TAL040
Depositing lab: Keith Joung. Depositing organization: Massachusetts General Hospital. Publication: Targeted gene disruption in somatic zebrafish cells using engineered TALENs. Sander JD, Cade L, Khayter C, Reyon D, Peterson RT, Joung JK, Yeh JR. Nat Biotechnol. 2011 Aug 5;29(8):697-8. doi: 10.1038/nbt.1934. PubMed 21822241.
Backbone
  Vector backbone: pUC57-ΔBsaI
  Backbone size w/o insert (bp): 2708
  Modifications to backbone: Silent valine mutation (C->G) at position 1794 to destroy alternate BsaI restriction site in pUC57
Growth in bacteria
  Bacterial resistance: Ampicillin, 100 μg/mL
  Growth temperature: 37°C
  Growth strain: XL1 Blue
  Copy number: High Copy
Gene/Insert
  Gene/Insert name: TAL040 (alt names: Type I C-terminal- (T/NG); ε' / SNG / T)
  Insert size (bp): 119
  Cloning method: Restriction Enzyme; 5′ cloning site BbsI (destroyed during cloning); 3′ cloning site BamHI (not destroyed)
  Sequencing primers: 5′ OK163 (5'-CGCCAGGGTTTTCCCAGTCACGAC-3')
Terms and licenses: Academic/Nonprofit Terms; Industry Terms: Not Available to Industry
How to cite: TAL040 was a gift from Keith Joung (Addgene plasmid # 32278 ; http://n2t.net/addgene:32278 ; RRID:Addgene_32278)
