[The description below was written by a language model from this plasmid's Addgene catalogue record and pLannotate feature annotations shown in this document.]
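Description:
TAL040 is a small bacterial cloning plasmid (2,827 bp in the sequence record) that stores a single building block for assembling engineered TAL effector repeat arrays. It is one of a set of modules associated with work on TALEN-mediated gene disruption in somatic zebrafish cells. The backbone is pUC57-ΔBsaI, a pUC57 derivative carrying a silent valine codon change that removes the vector's own BsaI site. Given where the AmpR coding sequence lies in the feature table, this change appears to fall within the β-lactamase gene. Removing the site presumably lets BsaI be used for manipulating the insert without cutting the backbone. The plasmid replicates from a high-copy ColE1/pUC-type origin and is selected with ampicillin through the bla gene and its native promoter.

The insert is only 119 bp. Its alternate names describe it as a Type I C-terminal unit, with the ε' designation and an SNG/NG repeat-variable residue assignment specifying recognition of thymine. It therefore appears to encode the final, T-recognising repeat unit at the C-terminal end of an array rather than a complete DNA-binding domain. It was cloned between a BbsI site, which was destroyed in the process, and a BamHI site, which was retained. The automated annotation does not label the insert itself, which probably lies in the unannotated stretch between the lacZα fragment and the lac operator. The annotated features are all standard backbone elements: the lac promoter, lac operator and CAP binding site, a lacZα fragment, and short lacI, bom and rop remnants. The plasmid has no eukaryotic promoter, nuclease domain or expression cassette, so it serves purely as a source of a repeat fragment that is excised and ligated with other modules when building custom TALENs.
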