Features (pLannotate 1.2.2; 10 found; start..end, strand, type, name):
    137..236     +  misc_feature   bom (fragment): basis of mobility region from pBR322
    242..399     -  CDS            lacZα (fragment): LacZα fragment of β-galactosidase; lacZ fragment
    630..646     -  protein_bind   lac operator: The lac repressor binds to the lac operator to inhibit transcription in E. coli. This inhibition can be relieved by adding lactose or isopropyl-β-D-thiogalactopyranoside (IPTG). lac repressor encoded by lacI
    654..684     -  promoter       lac promoter: promoter for the E. coli lac operon
    699..720     -  protein_bind   CAP binding site: CAP binding activates transcription in the presence of cAMP. E. coli catabolite activator protein
    733..825     -  CDS            lacI (fragment): lac repressor; lacI; The lac repressor binds to the lac operator to inhibit transcription in E. coli. This inhibition can be relieved by adding lactose or isopropyl-β-D-thiogalactopyranoside (IPTG).
   1008..1596    -  rep_origin     ori: high-copy-number ColE1/pMB1/pBR322/pUC origin of replication
   1767..2627    -  CDS            AmpR: β-lactamase; bla; confers resistance to ampicillin, carbenicillin, and related antibiotics
   2628..2732    -  promoter       AmpR promoter: bla
   2827..35      +  CDS            rop (fragment) (across the origin): Rop protein, which maintains plasmids at low copy number; rop
>Addgene plasmid #32278 | TAL040 | depositor full sequence | sequence record 36590 | TAL040 sequence 2827 bps
TCGCGCGTTTCGGTGATGACGGTGAAAACCTCTGACACATGCAGCTCCCGGAGACGGTCACAGCTTGTCT
GTAAGCGGATGCCGGGAGCAGACAAGCCCGTCAGGGCGCGTCAGCGGGTGTTGGCGGGTGTCGGGGCTGG
CTTAACTATGCGGCATCAGAGCAGATTGTACTGAGAGTGCACCATATGCGGTGTGAAATACCGCACAGAT
GCGTAAGGAGAAAATACCGCATCAGGCGCCATTCGCCATTCAGGCTGCGCAACTGTTGGGAAGGGCGATC
GGTGCGGGCCTCTTCGCTATTACGCCAGCTGGCGAAAGGGGGATGTGCTGCAAGGCGATTAAGTTGGGTA
ACGCCAGGGTTTTCCCAGTCACGACGTTGTAAAACGACGGCCAGTGAATTCGAGCTCGGTACCTCGCGAA
TGCATCTAGAGAAGACAACTGACCCCAGACCAGGTAGTCGCAATCGCGTCAAACGGAGGGGGAAAGCAAG
CCCTGGAAACCGTGCAAAGGTTGTTGCCGGTCCTTTGTCAAGACCACGGCCTGAAGAGACCGGATCCCGG
GCCCGTCGACTGCAGAGGCCTGCATGCAAGCTTGGCGTAATCATGGTCATAGCTGTTTCCTGTGTGAAAT
TGTTATCCGCTCACAATTCCACACAACATACGAGCCGGAAGCATAAAGTGTAAAGCCTGGGGTGCCTAAT
GAGTGAGCTAACTCACATTAATTGCGTTGCGCTCACTGCCCGCTTTCCAGTCGGGAAACCTGTCGTGCCA
GCTGCATTAATGAATCGGCCAACGCGCGGGGAGAGGCGGTTTGCGTATTGGGCGCTCTTCCGCTTCCTCG
CTCACTGACTCGCTGCGCTCGGTCGTTCGGCTGCGGCGAGCGGTATCAGCTCACTCAAAGGCGGTAATAC
GGTTATCCACAGAATCAGGGGATAACGCAGGAAAGAACATGTGAGCAAAAGGCCAGCAAAAGGCCAGGAA
CCGTAAAAAGGCCGCGTTGCTGGCGTTTTTCCATAGGCTCCGCCCCCCTGACGAGCATCACAAAAATCGA
CGCTCAAGTCAGAGGTGGCGAAACCCGACAGGACTATAAAGATACCAGGCGTTTCCCCCTGGAAGCTCCC
TCGTGCGCTCTCCTGTTCCGACCCTGCCGCTTACCGGATACCTGTCCGCCTTTCTCCCTTCGGGAAGCGT
GGCGCTTTCTCATAGCTCACGCTGTAGGTATCTCAGTTCGGTGTAGGTCGTTCGCTCCAAGCTGGGCTGT
GTGCACGAACCCCCCGTTCAGCCCGACCGCTGCGCCTTATCCGGTAACTATCGTCTTGAGTCCAACCCGG
TAAGACACGACTTATCGCCACTGGCAGCAGCCACTGGTAACAGGATTAGCAGAGCGAGGTATGTAGGCGG
TGCTACAGAGTTCTTGAAGTGGTGGCCTAACTACGGCTACACTAGAAGAACAGTATTTGGTATCTGCGCT
CTGCTGAAGCCAGTTACCTTCGGAAAAAGAGTTGGTAGCTCTTGATCCGGCAAACAAACCACCGCTGGTA
GCGGTGGTTTTTTTGTTTGCAAGCAGCAGATTACGCGCAGAAAAAAAGGATCTCAAGAAGATCCTTTGAT
CTTTTCTACGGGGTCTGACGCTCAGTGGAACGAAAACTCACGTTAAGGGATTTTGGTCATGAGATTATCA
AAAAGGATCTTCACCTAGATCCTTTTAAATTAAAAATGAAGTTTTAAATCAATCTAAAGTATATATGAGT
AAACTTGGTCTGACAGTTACCAATGCTTAATCAGTGAGGCACCTATCTCAGCGATCTGTCTATTTCGTTC
ATCCATAGTTGCCTGACTCCCCGTCGTGTAGATAACTACGATACGGGAGGGCTTACCATCTGGCCCCAGT
GCTGCAATGATACCGCGAGAGCCACGCTCACCGGCTCCAGATTTATCAGCAATAAACCAGCCAGCCGGAA
GGGCCGAGCGCAGAAGTGGTCCTGCAACTTTATCCGCCTCCATCCAGTCTATTAATTGTTGCCGGGAAGC
TAGAGTAAGTAGTTCGCCAGTTAATAGTTTGCGCAACGTTGTTGCCATTGCTACAGGCATCGTGGTGTCA
CGCTCGTCGTTTGGTATGGCTTCATTCAGCTCCGGTTCCCAACGATCAAGGCGAGTTACATGATCCCCCA
TGTTGTGCAAAAAAGCGGTTAGCTCCTTCGGTCCTCCGATCGTTGTCAGAAGTAAGTTGGCCGCAGTGTT
ATCACTCATGGTTATGGCAGCACTGCATAATTCTCTTACTGTCATGCCATCCGTAAGATGCTTTTCTGTG
ACTGGTGAGTACTCAACCAAGTCATTCTGAGAATAGTGTATGCGGCGACCGAGTTGCTCTTGCCCGGCGT
CAATACGGGATAATACCGCGCCACATAGCAGAACTTTAAAAGTGCTCATCATTGGAAAACGTTCTTCGGG
GCGAAAACTCTCAAGGATCTTACCGCTGTTGAGATCCAGTTCGATGTAACCCACTCGTGCACCCAACTGA
TCTTCAGCATCTTTTACTTTCACCAGCGTTTCTGGGTGAGCAAAAACAGGAAGGCAAAATGCCGCAAAAA
AGGGAATAAGGGCGACACGGAAATGTTGAATACTCATACTCTTCCTTTTTCAATATTATTGAAGCATTTA
TCAGGGTTATTGTCTCATGAGCGGATACATATTTGAATGTATTTAGAAAAATAAACAAATAGGGGTTCCG
CGCACATTTCCCCGAAAAGTGCCACCTGACGTCTAAGAAACCATTATTATCATGACATTAACCTATAAAA
ATAGGCGTATCACGAGGCCCTTTCGTC
