>Addgene plasmid #32278 | TAL040 | addgene partial sequence | sequence record 37812 | LacZ-F2 5'-cctcttcgctattacgccag-3'
ACGCCAGGGTTTTCCCAGTCACGACGTTGTAAAACGACGGCCAGTGAATTCGAGCTCGGTACCTCGCGAA
TGCATCTAGAGAAGACAACTGACCCCAGACCAGGTAGTCGCAATCGCGTCAAACGGAGGGGGAAAGCAAG
CCCTGGAAACCGTGCAAAGGTTGTTGCCGGTCCTTTGTCAAGACCACGGCCTGAAGAGACCGGATCCCGG
GCCCGTCGACTGCAGAGGCCTGCATGCAAGCTTGGCGTAATCATGGTCATAGCTGTTTCCTGTGTGAAAT
TGTTATCCGCTCACAATTCCACACAACATACGAGCCGGAAGCATAAAGTGTAAAGCCTGGGGTGCCTAAT
GAGTGAGCTAACTCACATTAATTGCGTTGCGCTCACTGCCCGCTTTCCAGTCGGGAAACCTGTCGTGCCA
GCTGCATTAATGAATCGGCCAACGCGCGGGGAGAGGCGGTTTGCGTATTGGGCGCTCTTCCGCTTCCTCG
CTCACTGACTCGCTGCGCTCGGTCGTTCGGCTGCGGCGAGCGGTATCAGCTCACTCAAAGGCGGTAATAC
GGTTATCCACAGAATCAGGGGATAACGCAGGAAAGAACATGTGAGCAAAAGGCCAGCAAAAGGCCAGGAA
CCGTAAAAAGGCCGCGTTGCTGGCGTTTTTCCATAGGCTCCGCCCCCCTGACGAGCATCACAAAAATCGA
CGCTCAAGTCAGAGGTGGCGAAACCCGACAGGACTATAAAGATACCAGGCGTTTCCCCCTGGAAGCTCCC
TCGTGCGCTCTCCTGTTCCGACCCTGCCGCTTACCGGATACCTGTCCGCCTTTCTCCCTTCGGGAAGCGT
GGCGCTTTCTCATAGCTCACGCTGTA
